>Addgene plasmid #75923 | MAP3K8 gRNA (BRDN0001146835) | addgene full sequence | sequence record 184834 | Addgene Assembled Sequence
CCCGGGTGCAAAGATGGATAAAGTTTTAAACAGAGAGGAATCTTTGCAGCTAATGGACCTTCTAGGTCTT
GAAAGGAGTGGGAATTGGCTCCGGTGCCCGTCAGTGGGCAGAGCGCACATCGCCCACAGTCCCCGAGAAG
TTGGGGGGAGGGGTCGGCAATTGATCCGGTGCCTAGAGAAGGTGGCGCGGGGTAAACTGGGAAAGTGATG
TCGTGTACTGGCTCCGCCTTTTTCCCGAGGGTGGGGGAGAACCGTATATAAGTGCAGTAGTCGCCGTGAA
CGTTCTTTTTCGCAACGGGTTTGCCGCCAGAACACAGGTAAGTGCCGTGTGTGGTTCCCGCGGGCCTGGC
CTCTTTACGGGTTATGGCCCTTGCGTGCCTTGAATTACTTCCACCTGGCTGCAGTACGTGATTCTTGATC
CCGAGCTTCGGGTTGGAAGTGGGTGGGAGAGTTCGAGGCCTTGCGCTTAAGGAGCCCCTTCGCCTCGTGC
TTGAGTTGAGGCCTGGCCTGGGCGCTGGGGCCGCCGCGTGCGAATCTGGTGGCACCTTCGCGCCTGTCTC
GCTGCTTTCGATAAGTCTCTAGCCATTTAAAATTTTTGATGACCTGCTGCGACGCTTTTTTTCTGGCAAG
ATAGTCTTGTAAATGCGGGCCAAGATCTGCACACTGGTATTTCGGTTTTTGGGGCCGCGGGCGGCGACGG
GGCCCGTGCGTCCCAGCGCACATGTTCGGCGAGGCGGGGCCTGCGAGCGCGGCCACCGAGAATCGGACGG
GGGTAGTCTCAAGCTGGCCGGCCTGCTCTGGTGCCTGGCCTCGCGCCGCCGTGTATCGCCCCGCCCTGGG
CGGCAAGGCTGGCCCGGTCGGCACCAGTTGCGTGAGCGGAAAGATGGCCGCTTCCCGGCCCTGCTGCAGG
GAGCTCAAAATGGAGGACGCGGCGCTCGGGAGAGCGGGCGGGTGAGTCACCCACACAAAGGAAAAGGGCC
TTTCCGTCCTCAGCCGTCGCTTCATGTGACTCCACGGAGTACCGGGCGCCGTCCAGGCACCTCGATTAGT
TCTCGAGCTTTTGGAGTACGTCGTCTTTAGGTTGGGGGGAGGGGTTTTATGCGATGGAGTTTCCCCACAC
TGAGTGGGTGGAGACTGAAGTTAGGCCAGCTTGGCACTTGATGTAATTCTCCTTGGAATTTGCCCTTTTT
GAGTTTGGATCTTGGTTCATTCTCAAGCCTCAGACAGTGGTTCAAAGTTTTTTTCTTCCATTTCAGGTGT
CGTGACGTACGGCCACCATGACCGAGTACAAGCCCACGGTGCGCCTCGCCACCCGCGACGACGTCCCCAG
GGCCGTACGCACCCTCGCCGCCGCGTTCGCCGACTACCCCGCCACGCGCCACACCGTCGATCCGGACCGC
CACATCGAGCGGGTCACCGAGCTGCAAGAACTCTTCCTCACGCGCGTCGGGCTCGACATCGGCAAGGTGT
GGGTCGCGGACGACGGCGCCGCCGTGGCGGTCTGGACCACGCCGGAGAGCGTCGAAGCGGGGGCGGTGTT
CGCCGAGATCGGCCCGCGCATGGCCGAGTTGAGCGGTTCCCGGCTGGCCGCGCAGCAACAGATGGAAGGC
CTCCTGGCGCCGCACCGGCCCAAGGAGCCCGCGTGGTTCCTGGCCACCGTCGGAGTCTCGCCCGACCACC
AGGGCAAGGGTCTGGGCAGCGCCGTCGTGCTCCCCGGAGTGGAGGCGGCCGAGCGCGCCGGGGTGCCCGC
CTTCCTGGAGACCTCCGCGCCCCGCAACCTCCCCTTCTACGAGCGGCTCGGCTTCACCGTCACCGCCGAC
GTCGAGGTGCCCGAAGGACCGCGCACCTGGTGCATGACCCGCAAGCCCGGTGCCTGAACGCGTTAAGTCG
ACAATCAACCTCTGGATTACAAAATTTGTGAAAGATTGACTGGTATTCTTAACTATGTTGCTCCTTTTAC
GCTATGTGGATACGCTGCTTTAATGCCTTTGTATCATGCTATTGCTTCCCGTATGGCTTTCATTTTCTCC
TCCTTGTATAAATCCTGGTTGCTGTCTCTTTATGAGGAGTTGTGGCCCGTTGTCAGGCAACGTGGCGTGG
TGTGCACTGTGTTTGCTGACGCAACCCCCACTGGTTGGGGCATTGCCACCACCTGTCAGCTCCTTTCCGG
GACTTTCGCTTTCCCCCTCCCTATTGCCACGGCGGAACTCATCGCCGCCTGCCTTGCCCGCTGCTGGACA
GGGGCTCGGCTGTTGGGCACTGACAATTCCGTGGTGTTGTCGGGGAAATCATCGTCCTTTCCTTGGCTGC
TCGCCTGTGTTGCCACCTGGATTCTGCGCGGGACGTCCTTCTGCTACGTCCCTTCGGCCCTCAATCCAGC
GGACCTTCCTTCCCGCGGCCTGCTGCCGGCTCTGCGGCCTCTTCCGCGTCTTCGCCTTCGCCCTCAGACG
AGTCGGATCTCCCTTTGGGCCGCCTCCCCGCGTCGACTTTAAGACCAATGACTTACAAGGCAGCTGTAGA
TCTTAGCCACTTTTTAAAAGAAAAGGGGGGACTGGAAGGGCTAATTCACTCCCAACGAAGACAAGATCTG
CTTTTTGCTTGTACTGGGTCTCTCTGGTTAGACCAGATCTGAGCCTGGGAGCTCTCTGGCTAACTAGGGA
ACCCACTGCTTAAGCCTCAATAAAGCTTGCCTTGAGTGCTTCAAGTAGTGTGTGCCCGTCTGTTGTGTGA
CTCTGGTAACTAGAGATCCCTCAGACCCTTTTAGTCAGTGTGGAAAATCTCTAGCAGTACGTATAGTAGT
TCATGTCATCTTATTATTCAGTATTTATAACTTGCAAAGAAATGAATATCAGAGAGTGAGAGGAACTTGT
TTATTGCAGCTTATAATGGTTACAAATAAAGCAATAGCATCACAAATTTCACAAATAAAGCATTTTTTTC
ACTGCATTCTAGTTGTGGTTTGTCCAAACTCATCAATGTATCTTATCATGTCTGGCTCTAGCTATCCCGC
CCCTAACTCCGCCCATCCCGCCCCTAACTCCGCCCAGTTCCGCCCATTCTCCGCCCCATGGCTGACTAAT
TTTTTTTATTTATGCAGAGGCCGAGGCCGCCTCGGCCTCTGAGCTATTCCAGAAGTAGTGAGGAGGCTTT
TTTGGAGGCCTAGGGACGTACCCAATTCGCCCTATAGTGAGTCGTATTACGCGCGCTCACTGGCCGTCGT
TTTACAACGTCGTGACTGGGAAAACCCTGGCGTTACCCAACTTAATCGCCTTGCAGCACATCCCCCTTTC
GCCAGCTGGCGTAATAGCGAAGAGGCCCGCACCGATCGCCCTTCCCAACAGTTGCGCAGCCTGAATGGCG
AATGGG
[124 nt withheld, positions 3367-3490]
C
[91 nt withheld, positions 3492-3582]
A
[49 nt withheld, positions 3584-3632]
CCTTTGACGTTGGAGTCCACGTTCTTT
[37 nt withheld, positions 3660-3696]
ACCCTATCTCGGTCTATTCTTTTGATTTATAAGGGATTTTGCCGATTTCGGCCTATTGGTTAAAAAATGA
GCTGATTTAACAAAAATTTAACGCGAATTTTAACAAAATATTAACGCTTACAATTTAGGTGGCACTTTTC
GGGGAAATGTGCGCGGAACCCCTATTTGTTTATTTTTCTAAATACATTCAAATATGTATCCGCTCATGAG
ACAATAACCCTGATAAATGCTTCAATAATATTGAAAAAGGAAGAGTATGAGTATTCAACATTTCCGTGTC
GCCCTTATTCCCTTTTTTGCGGCATTTTGCCTTCCTGTTTTTGCTCACCCAGAAACGCTGGTGAAAGTAA
AAGATGCTGAAGATCAGTTGGGTGCACGAGTGGGTTACATCGAACTGGATCTCAACAGCGGTAAGATCCT
TGAGAGTTTTCGCCCCGAAGAACGTTTTCCAATGATGAGCACTTTTAAAGTTCTGCTATGTGGCGCGGTA
TTATCCCGTATTGACGCCGGGCAAGAGCAACTCGGTCGCCGCATACACTATTCTCAGAATGACTTGGTTG
AGTACTCACCAGTCACAGAAAAGCATCTTACGGATGGCATGACAGTAAGAGAATTATGCAGTGCTGCCAT
AACCATGAGTGATAACACTGCGGCCAACTTACTTCTGACAACGATCGGAGGACCGAAGGAGCTAACCGCT
TTTTTGCACAACATGGGGGATCATGTAACTCGCCTTGATCGTTGGGAACCGGAGCTGAATGAAGCCATAC
CAAACGACGAGCGTGACACCACGATGCCTGTAGCAATGGCAACAACGTTGCGCAAACTATTAACTGGCGA
ACTACTTACTCTAGCTTCCCGGCAACAATTAATAGACTGGATGGAGGCGGATAAAGTTGCAGGACCACTT
CTGCGCTCGGCCCTTCCGGCTGGCTGGTTTATTGCTGATAAATCTGGAGCCGGTGAGCGTGGGTCTCGCG
GTATCATTGCAGCACTGGGGCCAGATGGTAAGCCCTCCCGTATCGTAGTTATCTACACGACGGGGAGTCA
GGCAACTATGGATGAACGAAATAGACAGATCGCTGAGATAGGTGCCTCACTGATTAAGCATTGGTAACTG
TCAGACCAAGTTTACTCATATATACTTTAGATTGATTTAAAACTTCATTTTTAATTTAAAAGGATCTAGG
TGAAGATCCTTTTTGATAATCTCATGACCAAAATCCCTTAACGTGAGTTTTCGTTCCACTGAGCGTCAGA
CCCCGTAGAAAAGATCAAAGGATCTTCTTGAGATCCTTTTTTTCTGCGCGTAATCTGCTGCTTGCAAACA
AAAAAACCACCGCTACCAGCGGTGGTTTGTTTGCCGGATCAAGAGCTACCAACTCTTTTTCCGAAGGTAA
CTGGCTTCAGCAGAGCGCAGATACCAAATACTGTTCTTCTAGTGTAGCCGTAGTTAGGCCACCACTTCAA
GAACTCTGTAGCACCGCCTACATACCTCGCTCTGCTAATCCTGTTACCAGTGGCTGCTGCCAGTGGCGAT
AAGTCGTGTCTTACCGGGTTGGACTCAAGACGATAGTTACCGGATAAGGCGCAGCGGTCGGGCTGAACGG
GGGGTTCGTGCACACAGCCCAGCTTGGAGCGAACGACCTACACCGAACTGAGATACCTACAGCGTGAGCT
ATGAGAAAGCGCCACGCTTCCCGAAGGGAGAAAGGCGGACAGGTATCCGGTAAGCGGCAGGGTCGGAACA
GGAGAGCGCACGAGGGAGCTTCCAGGGGGAAACGCCTGGTATCTTTATAGTCCTGTCGGGTTTCGCCACC
TCTGACTTGAGCGTCGATTTTTGTGATGCTCGTCAGGGGGGCGGAGCCTATGGAAAAACGCCAGCAACGC
GGCCTTTTTACGGTTCCTGGCCTTTTGCTGGCCTTTTGCTCACATGTTCTTTCCTGCGTTATCCCCTGAT
TCTGTGGATAACCGTATTACCGCCTTTGAGTGAGCTGATACCGCTCGCCGCAGCCGAACGACCGAGCGCA
GCGAGTCAGTGAGCGAGGAAGCGGAAGAGCGCCCAATACGCAAACCGCCTCTCCCCGCGCGTTGGCCGAT
TCATTAATGCAGCTGGCACGACAGGTTTCCCGACTGGAAAGCGGGCAGTGAGCGCAACGCAATTAATGTG
AGTTAGCTCACTCATTAGGCACCCCAGGCTTTACACTTTATGCTTCCGGCTCGTATGTTGTGTGGAATTG
TGAGCGGATAACAATTTCACACAGGAAACAGCTATGACCATGATTACGCCAAGCGCGCAATTAACCCTCA
CTAAAGGGAACAAAAGCTGGAGCTGCAAGCTTAATGTAGTCTTATGCAATACTCTTGTAGTCTTGCAACA
TGGTAACGATGAGTTAGCAACATGCCTTACAAGGAGAGAAAAAGCACCGTGCATGCCGATTGGTGGAAGT
AAGGTGGTACGATCGTGCCTTATTAGGAAGGCAACAGACGGGTCTGACATGGATTGGACGAACCACTGAA
TTGCCGCATTGCAGAGATATTGTATTTAAGTGCCTAGCTCGATACATAAACGGGTCTCTCTGGTTAGACC
AGATCTGAGCCTGGGAGCTCTCTGGCTAACTAGGGAACCCACTGCTTAAGCCTCAATAAAGCTTGCCTTG
AGTGCTTCAAGTAGTGTGTGCCCGTCTGTTGTGTGACTCTGGTAACTAGAGATCCCTCAGACCCTTTTAG
TCAGTGTGGAAAATCTCTAGCAGTGGCGCCCGAACAGGGACTTGAAAGCGAAAGGGAAACCAGAGGAGCT
CTCTCGACGCAGGACTCGGCTTGCTGAAGCGCGCACGGCAAGAGGCGAGGGGCGGCGACTGGTGAGTACG
CCAAAAATTTTGACTAGCGGAGGCTAGAAGGAGAGAGATGGGTGCGAGAGCGTCAGTATTAAGCGGGGGA
GAATTAGATCGCGATGGGAAAAAATTCGGTTAAGGCCAGGGGGAAAGAAAAAATATAAATTAAAACATAT
AGTATGGGCAAGCAGGGAGCTAGAACGATTCGCAGTTAATCCTGGCCTGTTAGAAACATCAGAAGGCTGT
AGACAAATACTGGGACAGCTACAACCATCCCTTCAGACAGGATCAGAAGAACTTAGATCATTATATAATA
CAGTAGCAACCCTCTATTGTGTGCATCAAAGGATAGAGATAAAAGACACCAAGGAAGCTTTAGACAAGAT
AGAGGAAGAGCAAAACAAAAGTAAGACCACCGCACAGCAAGCGGCCGCTGATCTTCAGACCTGGAGGAGG
AGATATGAGGGACAATTGGAGAAGTGAATTATATAAATATAAAGTAGTAAAAATTGAACCATTAGGAGTA
GCACCCACCAAGGCAAAGAGAAGAGTGGTGCAGAGAGAAAAAAGAGCAGTGGGAATAGGAGCTTTGTTCC
TTGGGTTCTTGGGAGCAGCAGGAAGCACTATGGGCGCAGCGTCAATGACGCTGACGGTACAGGCCAGACA
ATTATTGTCTGGTATAGTGCAGCAGCAGAACAATTTGCTGAGGGCTATTGAGGCGCAACAGCATCTGTTG
CAACTCACAGTCTGGGGCATCAAGCAGCTCCAGGCAAGAATCCTGGCTGTGGAAAGATACCTAAAGGATC
AACAGCTCCTGGGGATTTGGGGTTGCTCTGGAAAACTCATTTGCACCACTGCTGTGCCTTGGAATGCTAG
TTGGAGTAATAAATCTCTGGAACAGATTTGGAATCACACGACCTGGATGGAGTGGGACAGAGAAATTAAC
AATTACACAAGCTTAATACACTCCTTAATTGAAGAATCGCAAAACCAGCAAGAAAAGAATGAACAAGAAT
TATTGGAATTAGATAAATGGGCAAGTTTGTGGAATTGGTTTAACATAACAAATTGGCTGTGGTATATAAA
ATTATTCATAATGATAGTAGGAGGCTTGGTAGGTTTAAGAATAGTTTTTGCTGTACTTTCTATAGTGAAT
AGAGTTAGGCAGGGATATTCACCATTATCGTTTCAGACCCACCTCCCAACCCCGAGGGGACCCAGAGAGG
GCCTATTTCCCATGATTCCTTCATATTTGCATATACGATACAAGGCTGTTAGAGAGATAATTAGAATTAA
TTTGACTGTAAACACAAAGATATTAGTACAAAATACGTGACGTAGAAAGTAATAATTTCTTGGGTAGTTT
GCAGTTTTAAAATTATGTTTTAAAATGGACTATCATATGCTTACCGTAACTTGAAAGTATTTCGATTTCT
TGGCTTTATATATCTTGTGGAAAGGACGAAACACCGCCAGGGGATCAGGAGAACATGTTTTAGAGCTAGA
AATAGCAAGTTAAAATAAGGCTAGTCCGTTATCAACTTGAAAAAGTGGCACCGAGTCGGTGCTTTTTTAA
GCTTGGCGTAACTAGATCTTGAGACAAATGGCAGTATTCATCCACAATTTTAAAAGAAAAGGGGGGATTG
GGGGGTACAGTGCAGGGGAAAGAATAGTAGACATAATAGCAACAGACATACAAACTAAAGAATTACAAAA
ACAAATTACAAAAATTCAAAATTTTCGGGTTTATTACAGGGACAGCAGAGATCCACTTTGGCGCCGGCTC
GAGGGGG
Features (pLannotate 1.2.2; 29 found; start..end, strand, type, name):
     14..80      +  CDS            small t antigen (fragment): SV40 (simian virus 40) small t antigen
    106..317     +  promoter       EF-1α core promoter: core promoter for human elongation factor EF-1α
    318..1256    +  intron         EF-1α intron A: intron upstream of the start codon of human EF-1α
   1278..1877    +  CDS            PuroR (fragment): puromycin N-acetyltransferase; pac from Streptomyces; confers resistance to puromycin
   1893..2481    +  misc_feature   WPRE: woodchuck hepatitis virus posttranscriptional regulatory element
   2532..2551    +  misc_feature   cPPT/CTS (fragment): central polypurine tract and central termination sequence of HIV-1
   2553..2786    +  LTR            3' LTR (ΔU3): self-inactivating 3' long terminal repeat (LTR) from HIV-1
   2864..2985    +  polyA_signal   SV40 poly(A) signal: SV40 polyadenylation signal
   3025..3160    +  rep_origin     SV40 ori: SV40 origin of replication
   3181..3199    -  promoter       T7 promoter: promoter for bacteriophage T7 RNA polymerase
   3207..3362    +  CDS            lacZα (fragment): LacZα fragment of β-galactosidase; lacZ fragment
   3367..3795    +  rep_origin     f1 ori (sequence partly withheld): f1 bacteriophage origin of replication; arrow indicates direction of (+) strand synthesis
   3848..3952    +  promoter       AmpR promoter: bla
   3953..4813    +  CDS            AmpR: β-lactamase; bla; confers resistance to ampicillin, carbenicillin, and related antibiotics
   4984..5572    +  rep_origin     ori: high-copy-number ColE1/pMB1/pBR322/pUC origin of replication
   5755..5847    +  CDS            lacI (fragment): lac repressor; lacI; The lac repressor binds to the lac operator to inhibit transcription in E. coli. This inhibition can be relieved by adding lactose or isopropyl-β-D-thiogalactopyranoside (IPTG).
   5860..5881    +  protein_bind   CAP binding site: CAP binding activates transcription in the presence of cAMP. E. coli catabolite activator protein
   5896..5926    +  promoter       lac promoter: promoter for the E. coli lac operon
   5934..5950    +  protein_bind   lac operator: The lac repressor binds to the lac operator to inhibit transcription in E. coli. This inhibition can be relieved by adding lactose or isopropyl-β-D-thiogalactopyranoside (IPTG). lac repressor encoded by lacI
   5995..6013    +  promoter       T3 promoter: promoter for bacteriophage T3 RNA polymerase
   6041..6267    +  promoter       RSV promoter: Rous sarcoma virus enhancer/promoter
   6268..6448    +  LTR            5' LTR (truncated): truncated 5' long terminal repeat (LTR) from HIV-1
   6495..6620    +  misc_feature   HIV-1 Ψ: packaging signal of human immunodeficiency virus type 1
   6604..6967    +  CDS            HIV-1 gag (fragment): gag protein from human immunodeficiency virus 1; gag
   7113..7346    +  misc_feature   RRE: The Rev response element (RRE) of HIV-1 allows for Rev-dependent mRNA export from the nucleus to the cytoplasm.
   7723..7749    +  CDS            Rev (fragment): human immunodeficiency virus 1 (HIV-1) Rev protein; rev; enhances nuclear export of unspliced and incompletely spliced viral mRNAs
   7753..7993    +  promoter       U6 promoter: RNA polymerase III promoter for human U6 snRNA
   8023..8098    +  misc_RNA       gRNA scaffold: guide RNA scaffold for the Streptococcus pyogenes CRISPR/Cas9 system
   8154..8271    +  misc_feature   cPPT/CTS: central polypurine tract and central termination sequence of HIV-1
