[The description below was written by a language model from this plasmid's Addgene catalogue record and pLannotate feature annotations shown in this document.]
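Description:
MAP3K8 gRNA (BRDN0001146835) is a third-generation lentiviral guide RNA plasmid built on the lentiGuide-Puro backbone and designed to target human MAP3K8 (also known as COT or TPL2) for CRISPR-Cas9 editing in mammalian cells. In bacteria it is maintained as a high-copy plasmid through a ColE1/pUC-type origin and selected with ampicillin via the β-lactamase gene. An f1 origin, an SV40 origin and remnants of lac and phage-promoter sequences are also carried in the backbone.

The lentiviral transfer cassette begins with an RSV promoter fused to a truncated HIV-1 5' LTR, which drives Tat-independent production of the viral genomic RNA. This is followed by the Ψ packaging signal with a partial gag region and then the Rev response element for nuclear export. Within the cassette, a human U6 RNA polymerase III promoter expresses the MAP3K8-specific spacer joined to the Streptococcus pyogenes gRNA scaffold, and a cPPT/CTS element lies just downstream. A separate EF-1α promoter with its intron A drives the puromycin N-acetyltransferase gene, allowing puromycin selection of transduced cells, and a WPRE enhances transcript expression. The cassette ends in a self-inactivating ΔU3 3' LTR, followed by an SV40 polyadenylation signal.

The plasmid does not encode Cas9, so it must be used with a separate Cas9 vector or in cells that already express the nuclease. According to the record, the guide was designed against two MAP3K8 reference transcripts and belongs to a human kinome gRNA collection associated with work on optimized sgRNA design. It is typically used for knockout of this kinase gene.
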