Addgene plasmid #75923: MAP3K8 gRNA (BRDN0001146835)
Purpose: 3rd generation lentiviral gRNA plasmid targeting human MAP3K8
Depositing lab: John Doench & David Root. Depositing organization: Broad Institute. Publication: Optimized sgRNA design to maximize activity and minimize off-target effects of CRISPR-Cas9. Doench JG, Fusi N, Sullender M, Hegde M, Vaimberg EW, Donovan KF, Smith I, Tothova Z, Wilen C, Orchard R, Virgin HW, Listgarten J, Root DE. Nat Biotechnol. 2016 Jan 18. doi: 10.1038/nbt.3437. PubMed 26780180.
Backbone
  Vector backbone: lentiGuide-Puro
  Backbone manufacturer: Zhang Lab (Addgene plasmid # 52963)
  Vector type: Mammalian Expression, Lentiviral, CRISPR
  Selectable markers: Puromycin
Growth in bacteria
  Bacterial resistance: Ampicillin, 100 μg/mL
  Growth temperature: 37°C
  Growth strain: DH5alpha
  Copy number: High Copy
Gene/Insert
  Gene/Insert name: MAP3K8 (alt names: MAP3K8; NM_001244134.1)
  gRNA/shRNA sequence: CCAGGGGATCAGGAGAACAT
  Species: H. sapiens (human)
  Entrez Gene: MAP3K8 (a.k.a. AURA2, COT, EST, ESTF, MEKK8, TPL2, Tpl-2, c-COT)
  Promoter: hU6
  Cloning method: Unknown
  Sequencing primers: 5′ U6-F; 3′ pS2-R
Terms and licenses: Academic/Nonprofit Terms; Industry Terms: Not Available to Industry
Depositor comments: The gRNA was designed to target the following Genbank reference sequence(s): NM_001244134.1,NM_005204.3. Note that this plasmid does NOT contain Cas9. It should be used in conjunction with lentiCas9-Blast (Addgene #52962) or otherwise with cell lines already expressing Cas9. Browse the full kinome gRNA library at http://www.addgene.org/pooled-library/broadgpp-human-kinome/ or visit http://www.broadinstitute.org/rnai/public/ for detailed protocols and information.
How to cite: MAP3K8 gRNA (BRDN0001146835) was a gift from John Doench & David Root (Addgene plasmid # 75923 ; http://n2t.net/addgene:75923 ; RRID:Addgene_75923)
