>Addgene plasmid #75923 | MAP3K8 gRNA (BRDN0001146835) | depositor partial sequence | sequence record 143383 | Target Sequence
CCAGGGGATCAGGAGAACAT
