>Addgene plasmid #75923 | MAP3K8 gRNA (BRDN0001146835) | addgene partial sequence | sequence record 184833 | hU6-F
ACGTGACGTAGAAAGTAATAATTTCTTGGGTAGTTTGCAGTTTTAAAATTATGTTTTAAAATGGACTATC
ATATGCTTACCGTAACTTGAAAGTATTTCGATTTCTTGGCTTTATATATCTTGTGGAAAGGACGAAACAC
CGCCAGGGGATCAGGAGAACATGTTTTAGAGCTAGAAATAGCAAGTTAAAATAAGGCTAGTCCGTTATCA
ACTTGAAAAAGTGGCACCGAGTCGGTGCTTTTTTAAGCTTGGCGTAACTAGATCTTGAGACAAATGGCAG
TATTCATCCACAATTTTAAAAGAAAAGGGGGGATTGGGGGGTACAGTGCAGGGGAAAGAATAGTAGACAT
AATAGCAACAGACATACAAACTAAAGAATTACAAAAACAAATTACAAAAATTCAAAATTTTCGGGTTTAT
TACAGGGACAGCAGAGATCCACTTTGGCGCCGGCTCGAGGGGGCCCGGGTGCAAAGATGGATAAAGTTTT
AAACAGAGAGGAATCTTTGCAGCTAATGGACCTTCTAGGTCTTGAAAGGAGTGGGAATTGGCTCCGGTGC
CCGTCAGTGG
